Addgene plasmid #65116: pYTK009
Purpose: Encodes pTDH3 as a Type 2 part to be used in the Dueber YTK system
Depositing lab: John Dueber. Depositing organization: University of California, Berkeley. Publication: A Highly Characterized Yeast Toolkit for Modular, Multipart Assembly. Lee ME, DeLoache WC, Cervantes B, Dueber JE. ACS Synth Biol. 2015 Apr 14. 10.1021/sb500366v PubMed 25871405.
Backbone
  Vector backbone: pYTK001
  Vector type: Bacterial Expression
Growth in bacteria
  Bacterial resistance: Chloramphenicol, 25 μg/mL
  Growth temperature: 37°C
  Growth strain: DH10B
  Copy number: High Copy
Gene/Insert
  Gene/Insert name: pTDH3
  Species: S. cerevisiae (budding yeast)
  Cloning method: Restriction Enzyme; 5′ cloning site BsmBI (destroyed during cloning); 3′ cloning site BsmBI (destroyed during cloning)
Terms and licenses: Academic/Nonprofit Terms; Industry Terms: Not Available to Industry
Depositor comments: Type 2 parts are promoters in the Dueber YTK. For more information, please visit the supplemental information in PMID:25871405.
How to cite: pYTK009 was a gift from John Dueber (Addgene plasmid # 65116 ; http://n2t.net/addgene:65116 ; RRID:Addgene_65116)
