[The description below was written by a language model from this plasmid's Addgene catalogue record and pLannotate feature annotations shown in this document.]
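Description:
pYTK009 is a small (about 2.35 kb) part-storage plasmid from the Yeast Toolkit (YTK), a modular, multipart assembly system for building Saccharomyces cerevisiae expression constructs. It is built on the toolkit's part entry vector pYTK001 and is catalogued as a bacterial vector because it is maintained only in E. coli. The feature table shows no yeast origin, centromere or yeast selectable marker. Propagation relies on a high-copy ColE1/pUC-type origin of replication. Selection is by chloramphenicol resistance from the cat gene, which is driven by its native cat promoter and followed by a phage lambda t0 terminator.

The payload is pTDH3, the promoter of the S. cerevisiae glyceraldehyde-3-phosphate dehydrogenase gene TDH3 (annotated as the GAP promoter, roughly 670 bp). It is generally regarded as a strong constitutive yeast promoter. It was inserted into the entry vector through BsmBI sites that were destroyed during cloning, and it is stored as a "Type 2" part, the toolkit's category for promoters. The plasmid contains no coding sequence, tag or reporter downstream of the promoter, so it is not an expression construct in itself.

Its role is to donate the TDH3 promoter as a standardised module. In an assembly reaction it is combined with other part types, such as coding sequences, terminators and yeast maintenance elements, to produce complete yeast transcriptional units. The part's flanking assembly sites and overhangs are not annotated in the feature table, so the record does not give the details of how it is released.
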