Features (pLannotate 1.2.2; 5 found; start..end, strand, type, name):
     27..693     +  promoter       GAP promoter: S. cerevisiae TDH3; promoter for glyceraldehyde-3-phosphate dehydrogenase
    716..750     -  terminator     lambda t0 terminator: minimal transcription terminator from phage lambda (Scholtissek and Grosse, 1987)
    824..1480    -  CDS            cat: CAT_ECOLX - Experimental evidence at protein level: Swiss-Prot protein existence level 1. This enzyme is an effector of chloramphenicol resistance in bacteria. From Escherichia coli. This protein is used as a marker in many commonly used cloning vectors, such as pACYC184.
   1481..1578    -  promoter       cat promoter: promoter of the E. coli cat gene encoding chloramphenicol acetyltransferase
   1662..2250    +  rep_origin     ori: high-copy-number ColE1/pMB1/pBR322/pUC origin of replication
>Addgene plasmid #65116 | pYTK009 | depositor full sequence | sequence record 110169 | Full Sequence
TCGGTCTCAAACGCAGTTCGAGTTTATCATTATCAATACTGCCATTTCAAAGAATACGTAAATAATTAAT
AGTAGTGATTTTCCTAACTTTATTTAGTCAAAAAATTAGCCTTTTAATTCTGCTGTAACCCGTACATGCC
CAAAATAGGGGGCGGGTTACACAGAATATATAACATCGTAGGTGTCTGGGTGAACAGTTTATTCCTGGCA
TCCACTAAATATAATGGAGCCCGCTTTTTAAGCTGGCATCCAGAAAAAAAAAGAATCCCAGCACCAAAAT
ATTGTTTTCTTCACCAACCATCAGTTCATAGGTCCATTCTCTTAGCGCAACTACAGAGAACAGGGGCACA
AACAGGCAAAAAACGGGCACAACCTCAATGGAGTGATGCAACCTGCCTGGAGTAAATGATGACACAAGGC
AATTGACCCACGCATGTATCTATCTCATTTTCTTACACCTTCTATTACCTTCTGCTCTCTCTGATTTGGA
AAAAGCTGAAAAAAAAGGTTGAAACCAGTTCCCTGAAATTATTCCCCTACTTGACTAATAAGTATATAAA
GACGGTAGGTATTGATTGTAATTCTGTAAATCTATTTCTTAAACTTCTTAAATTCTACTTTTATAGTTAG
TCTTTTTTTTAGTTTTAAAACACCAAGAACTTAGTTTCGAATAAACACACATAAACAAACAAAAGATCTA
TGTGAGACCAGACCAATAAAAAACGCCCGGCGGCAACCGAGCGTTCTGAACAAATCCAGATGGAGTTCTG
AGGTCATTACTGGATCTATCAACAGGAGTCCAAGCGAGCTCGATATCAAATTACGCCCCGCCCTGCCACT
CATCGCAGTACTGTTGTAATTCATTAAGCATTCTGCCGACATGGAAGCCATCACAAACGGCATGATGAAC
CTGAATCGCCAGCGGCATCAGCACCTTGTCGCCTTGCGTATAATATTTGCCCATGGTGAAAACGGGGGCG
AAGAAGTTGTCCATATTGGCCACGTTTAAATCAAAACTGGTGAAACTCACCCAGGGATTGGCTGAAACGA
AAAACATATTCTCAATAAACCCTTTAGGGAAATAGGCCAGGTTTTCACCGTAACACGCCACATCTTGCGA
ATATATGTGTAGAAACTGCCGGAAATCGTCGTGGTATTCACTCCAGAGCGATGAAAACGTTTCAGTTTGC
TCATGGAAAACGGTGTAACAAGGGTGAACACTATCCCATATCACCAGCTCACCGTCTTTCATTGCCATAC
GAAATTCCGGATGAGCATTCATCAGGCGGGCAAGAATGTGAATAAAGGCCGGATAAAACTTGTGCTTATT
TTTCTTTACGGTCTTTAAAAAGGCCGTAATATCCAGCTGAACGGTCTGGTTATAGGTACATTGAGCAACT
GACTGAAATGCCTCAAAATGTTCTTTACGATGCCATTGGGATATATCAACGGTGGTATATCCAGTGATTT
TTTTCTCCATTTTAGCTTCCTTAGCTCCTGAAAATCTCGATAACTCAAAAAATACGCCCGGTAGTGATCT
TATTTCATTATGGTGAAAGTTGGAACCTCTTACGTGCCCGATCAATCATGACCAAAATCCCTTAACGTGA
GTTTTCGTTCCACTGAGCGTCAGACCCCGTAGAAAAGATCAAAGGATCTTCTTGAGATCCTTTTTTTCTG
CGCGTAATCTGCTGCTTGCAAACAAAAAAACCACCGCTACCAGCGGTGGTTTGTTTGCCGGATCAAGAGC
TACCAACTCTTTTTCCGAAGGTAACTGGCTTCAGCAGAGCGCAGATACCAAATACTGTTCTTCTAGTGTA
GCCGTAGTTAGGCCACCACTTCAAGAACTCTGTAGCACCGCCTACATACCTCGCTCTGCTAATCCTGTTA
CCAGTGGCTGCTGCCAGTGGCGATAAGTCGTGTCTTACCGGGTTGGACTCAAGACGATAGTTACCGGATA
AGGCGCAGCGGTCGGGCTGAACGGGGGGTTCGTGCACACAGCCCAGCTTGGAGCGAACGACCTACACCGA
ACTGAGATACCTACAGCGTGAGCTATGAGAAAGCGCCACGCTTCCCGAAGGGAGAAAGGCGGACAGGTAT
CCGGTAAGCGGCAGGGTCGGAACAGGAGAGCGCACGAGGGAGCTTCCAGGGGGAAACGCCTGGTATCTTT
ATAGTCCTGTCGGGTTTCGCCACCTCTGACTTGAGCGTCGATTTTTGTGATGCTCGTCAGGGGGGCGGAG
CCTATGGAAAAACGCCAGCAACGCGGCCTTTTTACGGTTCCTGGCCTTTTGCTGGCCTTTTGCTCACATG
TTCTTTCCTGCGTTATCCCCTGATTCTGTGGATAACCGTAG
