>Addgene plasmid #65116 | pYTK009 | addgene partial sequence | sequence record 112382 | CAT-F 5'-GTTTGTGATGGCTTCCATGTC-3'
TCACAGTACTGCGATGAGTGGCAGGGCGGGGCGTAATTTGATATCGAGCTCGCTTGGACTCCTGTTGATA
GATCCAGTAATGACCTCAGAACTCCATCTGGATTTGTTCAGAACGCTCGGTTGCCGCCGGGCGTTTTTTA
TTGGTCTGGTCTCACATAGATCTTTTGTTTGTTTATGTGTGTTTATTCGAAACTAAGTTCTTGGTGTTTT
AAAACTAAAAAAAAGACTAACTATAAAAGTAGAATTTAAGAAGTTTAAGAAATAGATTTACAGAATTACA
ATCAATACCTACCGTCTTTATATACTTATTAGTCAAGTAGGGGAATAATTTCAGGGAACTGGTTTCAACC
TTTTTTTTCAGCTTTTTCCAAATCAGAGAGAGCAGAAGGTAATAGAAGGTGTAAGAAAATGAGATAGATA
CATGCGTGGGTCAATTGCCTTGTGTCATCATTTACTCCAGGCAGGTTGCATCACTCCATTGAGGTTGTGC
CCGTTTTTTGCCTGTTTGTGCCCCTGTTCTCTGTAGTTGCGCTAAGAGAATGGACCTATGAACTGATGGT
TGGTGAAGAAAACAATATTTTGGTGCTGGGATTCTTTTTTTTTCTGGATGCCAGCTTAAAAAGCGGGCTC
CATTATATTTAGTGGATGCCAGGAATAAACTGTTCACCCAGACACCTACGATGTTATATATTCTGTGTAA
CCCGCCCCCTATTTTGGGCATGTACGGGTTACAGCAGAATTAAAAGGCTAATTTTTTGACTAAATAAAGT
TAGGAAAATCACTACTATTAATTATTTACGTATTCTTTGAAATGGCAGTATTGATAATGATAAACTCGAA
CTGCGTTTGAGACCGACTACGGTTATCCACAGAATCAGGGGATAACGCAGGAAAGAACATGTGAGCAAAA
GGCCAGCAAAAGGCCAGGAACCGTAAAAAGGCCGCGTTGCTGGCGTTTTTCCATAGGCTCCGCCCCCCTG
ACGAGCAT
