>Addgene plasmid #65116 | pYTK009 | addgene partial sequence | sequence record 218123 | pRS414-R 5'-CACCTCTGACTTGAGCGTCG-3'
CGCCAGCAACGCGGCCTTTTTACGGTTCCTGGCCTTTTGCTGGCCTTTTGCTCACATGTTCTTTCCTGCG
TTATCCCCTGATTCTGTGGATAACCGTAGTCGGTCTCAAACGCAGTTCGAGTTTATCATTATCAATACTG
CCATTTCAAAGAATACGTAAATAATTAATAGTAGTGATTTTCCTAACTTTATTTAGTCAAAAAATTAGCC
TTTTAATTCTGCTGTAACCCGTACATGCCCAAAATAGGGGGCGGGTTACACAGAATATATAACATCGTAG
GTGTCTGGGTGAACAGTTTATTCCTGGCATCCACTAAATATAATGGAGCCCGCTTTTTAAGCTGGCATCC
AGAAAAAAAAAGAATCCCAGCACCAAAATATTGTTTTCTTCACCAACCATCAGTTCATAGGTCCATTCTC
TTAGCGCAACTACAGAGAACAGGGGCACAAACAGGCAAAAAACGGGCACAACCTCAATGGAGTGATGCAA
CCTGCCTGGAGTAAATGATGACACAAGGCAATTGACCCACGCATGTATCTATCTCATTTTCTTACACCTT
CTATTACCTTCTGCTCTCTCTGATTTGGAAAAAGCTGAAAAAAAAGGTTGAAACCAGTTCCCTGAAATTA
TTCCCCTACTTGACTAATAAGTATATAAAGACGGTAGGTATTGATTGTAATTCTGTAAATCTATTTCTTA
AACTTCTTAAATTCTACTTTTATAGTTAGTCTTTTTTTTAGTTTTAAAACACCAAGAACTTAGTTTCGAA
TAAACACACATAAACAAACAAAAGATCTATGTGAGACCAGACCAATAAAAAACGCCCGGCGGCAACCGAG
CGTTCTGAACAAATCCAGATGGAGTTCTGAGGTCATTACTGGATCTATCAACAGGAGTCCAAGCGAGCTC
GATATCAAATTACGCCCCGCCCTGCCACTCATCGCAGTACTGTTGTAATTCATTAAGCATTCTGCCGACA
TGGAAAGCCATCACAAACGGCATGATGAACCTGAATCGCCAGCGGCATCA
